Addgene plasmid #78711: acta 2
Purpose: zebrafish acta2 3-UTR–specific probe
Depositing lab: Sarah Childs. Depositing organization: University of Calgary. Publication: Spatiotemporal expression of smooth muscle markers in developing zebrafish gut. Georgijevic S, Subramanian Y, Rollins EL, Starovic-Subota O, Tang AC, Childs SJ. Dev Dyn. 2007 Jun;236(6):1623-32. 10.1002/dvdy.21165 PubMed 17474123.
Backbone
  Vector backbone: pBluescript
  Vector type: Bacterial Expression
Growth in bacteria
  Bacterial resistance: Ampicillin, 100 μg/mL
  Growth temperature: 37°C
  Growth strain: DH5alpha
  Copy number: High Copy
Gene/Insert
  Gene/Insert name: acta2 (alt name: alpha-SMA)
  Species: D. rerio (zebrafish)
  Insert size (bp): 349
  Mutation: contains bp 1,243–1,591
  GenBank ID: NM_212620
  Entrez Gene: acta2 (a.k.a. wu:fb63d03)
  Cloning method: Restriction Enzyme; 5′ cloning site EcoRV (not destroyed); 3′ cloning site EcoRV (not destroyed)
  Sequencing primers: 5′ T7
Terms and licenses: Academic/Nonprofit Terms; Industry Terms: Not Available to Industry
Depositor comments: Primers used to amplify cDNA: CCCAGCACTGTCAGGTGATT and CCCATTCCTACCATCACTCC acta2 promoter = A 300 bp proximal promoter for acta2 and 2165 bp fragment from the acta2 intron 1. The two genomic fragments were fused in a PCR reaction to make a 2465 bp enhancer/promoter construct Acta2 3'UTR is in reverse orientation with t1440del, t1454c and a1578g compared to reference sequence. Depositor states that these discrepancies do not affect plasmid function.
How to cite: acta 2 was a gift from Sarah Childs (Addgene plasmid # 78711 ; http://n2t.net/addgene:78711 ; RRID:Addgene_78711)
