[The description below was written by a language model from this plasmid's Addgene catalogue record.]
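Description:
acta 2 is a small pBluescript-based plasmid that serves as a template for making a riboprobe against the 3′ untranslated region of zebrafish (Danio rerio) acta2, the gene encoding smooth muscle alpha-actin (alpha-SMA). It is catalogued as a bacterial expression vector, but its stated purpose is probe generation rather than protein production. The plasmid is maintained at high copy in E. coli under ampicillin selection. No feature table accompanies the record, so backbone elements beyond these catalogue fields are not documented. A T7 sequencing primer is listed, consistent with the phage promoters that normally flank the pBluescript polylinker and allow in vitro transcription of labelled RNA.

The insert is a 349 bp cDNA fragment corresponding to nucleotides 1,243–1,591 of the acta2 reference transcript. It was amplified by PCR and cloned into the EcoRV site, which is retained on both sides. Restricting the probe to the 3′ UTR is a common way to distinguish one actin family member from its closely related paralogues, whose coding regions are highly conserved. The depositor notes that the fragment sits in reverse orientation and differs from the reference by one single-base deletion and two substitutions, which are stated not to affect function. The orientation matters when choosing which promoter yields the antisense strand.

The depositor comments also describe an acta2 enhancer/promoter fusion of proximal promoter and intron 1 sequence. That text does not match the listed insert and appears to refer to a different construct. The associated work concerns the expression of smooth muscle markers in the developing zebrafish gut, which suggests use in in situ hybridisation.
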