>Addgene plasmid #78711 | acta 2 | addgene partial sequence | sequence record 147962 | T7 5'-TAATACGACTCACTATAGGG-3'
GACGGTATCGATAAGCTTGATTTTTTAACTATTGCTGAGCTTTATTCCTTCATATGAAATCCAAACAGAC
TGCCTGAAAGCCGACATGCAGTTGTGTTTCCTCGTAGCATTTAAACACAATAGGAAGAATAACACGCTCT
CCTCATCTCTGGGGTCTCACCACCCTAAAAAAAATCCCCCCAATCTTCTTTATTGGCAGCACGTTCAAGC
TTAATAACCCAACCGAAAACACCTCTATATGGTCATGACATAATTAGATCAGAACATTCAAACAGAAGTG
GGCAGTGCAAAGACAATACAATAGAGGGAAATAAAGGGCAGGTTCACAGTTTACAGGCTATGAAGCAATA
GCAGAATTACGGGACCAGGAATCGAATTCCTGCAGCCCGGGGGATCCACTAGTTCTAGAGCGGCCGCCAC
CGCGGTGGAGCTCCAGCTTTTGTTCCCTTTAGTGAGGGTTAATTTCGAGCTTGGCGTAATCATGGTCATA
GCTGTTTCCTGTGTGAAATTGTTATCCGCTCACAATTCCACACAACATACGAGCCGGAAGCATAAAGTGT
AAAGCCTGGGGTGCCTAATGAGTGAGCTAACTCACATTAATTGCGTTGCGCTCACTGCCCGCTTTCCAGT
CGGGAAACCTGTCGTGCCAGCTGCATTAATGAATCGGCCAACGCGCGGGGAGAGGCGGTTTGCGTATTGG
GCGCTCTTCCGCTTCCTCGCTCACTGACTCGCTGCGCTCGGTCGTTCGGCTGCGGCGAGCGGTATCAGCT
